>Addgene plasmid #141623 | TFORF0491 | addgene full sequence | sequence record 399040 | Addgene NGS Result
TTAATGTAGTCTTATGCAATACTCTTGTAGTCTTGCAACATGGTAACGATGAGTTAGCAACATGCCTTAC
AAGGAGAGAAAAAGCACCGTGCATGCCGATTGGTGGAAGTAAGGTGGTACGATCGTGCCTTATTAGGAAG
GCAACAGACGGGTCTGACATGGATTGGACGAACCACTGAATTGCCGCATTGCAGAGATATTGTATTTAAG
TGCCTAGCTCGATACATAAACGGGTCTCTCTGGTTAGACCAGATCTGAGCCTGGGAGCTCTCTGGCTAAC
TAGGGAACCCACTGCTTAAGCCTCAATAAAGCTTGCCTTGAGTGCTTCAAGTAGTGTGTGCCCGTCTGTT
GTGTGACTCTGGTAACTAGAGATCCCTCAGACCCTTTTAGTCAGTGTGGAAAATCTCTAGCAGTGGCGCC
CGAACAGGGACTTGAAAGCGAAAGGGAAACCAGAGGAGCTCTCTCGACGCAGGACTCGGCTTGCTGAAGC
GCGCACGGCAAGAGGCGAGGGGCGGCGACTGGTGAGTACGCCAAAAATTTTGACTAGCGGAGGCTAGAAG
GAGAGAGATGGGTGCGAGAGCGTCAGTATTAAGCGGGGGAGAATTAGATCGCGATGGGAAAAAATTCGGT
TAAGGCCAGGGGGAAAGAAAAAATATAAATTAAAACATATAGTATGGGCAAGCAGGGAGCTAGAACGATT
CGCAGTTAATCCTGGCCTGTTAGAAACATCAGAAGGCTGTAGACAAATACTGGGACAGCTACAACCATCC
CTTCAGACAGGATCAGAAGAACTTAGATCATTATATAATACAGTAGCAACCCTCTATTGTGTGCATCAAA
GGATAGAGATAAAAGACACCAAGGAAGCTTTAGACAAGATAGAGGAAGAGCAAAACAAAAGTAAGACCAC
CGCACAGCAAGCGGCCGCTGATCTTCAGACCTGGAGGAGGAGATATGAGGGACAATTGGAGAAGTGAATT
ATATAAATATAAAGTAGTAAAAATTGAACCATTAGGAGTAGCACCCACCAAGGCAAAGAGAAGAGTGGTG
CAGAGAGAAAAAAGAGCAGTGGGAATAGGAGCTTTGTTCCTTGGGTTCTTGGGAGCAGCAGGAAGCACTA
TGGGCGCAGCGTCAATGACGCTGACGGTACAGGCCAGACAATTATTGTCTGGTATAGTGCAGCAGCAGAA
CAATTTGCTGAGGGCTATTGAGGCGCAACAGCATCTGTTGCAACTCACAGTCTGGGGCATCAAGCAGCTC
CAGGCAAGAATCCTGGCTGTGGAAAGATACCTAAAGGATCAACAGCTCCTGGGGATTTGGGGTTGCTCTG
GAAAACTCATTTGCACCACTGCTGTGCCTTGGAATGCTAGTTGGAGTAATAAATCTCTGGAACAGATTTG
GAATCACACGACCTGGATGGAGTGGGACAGAGAAATTAACAATTACACAAGCTTAATACACTCCTTAATT
GAAGAATCGCAAAACCAGCAAGAAAAGAATGAACAAGAATTATTGGAATTAGATAAATGGGCAAGTTTGT
GGAATTGGTTTAACATAACAAATTGGCTGTGGTATATAAAATTATTCATAATGATAGTAGGAGGCTTGGT
AGGTTTAAGAATAGTTTTTGCTGTACTTTCTATAGTGAATAGAGTTAGGCAGGGATATTCACCATTATCG
TTTCAGACCCACCTCCCAACCCCGAGGGGACCCATGCATTGCATCTCAATTAGTCAGCAACCAGGTGTGG
AAAGTCCCCAGGCTCCCCAGCAGGCAGAAGTATGCAAAGCATGCGTCTCAATTAGTCAGCAACCATAGTC
CCGCCCCTAACTCCGCCCATCCCGCCCCTAACTCCGCCCAGTTCCGCCCATTCTCCGCCCCATGGCTGAC
TAATTTTTTTTATTTATGCAGAGGCCGAGGCCGCCTCGGCCTCTGAGCTATTCCAGAAGTAGTGAGGAGG
CTTTTTTGGAGGCCTAGGCTTTTGCAAAAAGCTTTCTAGAGGTACCACCGGAGCTTACCATGACCGAGTA
CAAGCCCACGGTGCGCCTCGCCACCCGCGACGACGTCCCCAGGGCCGTACGCACCCTCGCCGCCGCGTTC
GCCGACTACCCCGCCACGCGCCACACCGTCGATCCGGACCGCCACATCGAGCGGGTCACCGAGCTGCAAG
AACTCTTCCTCACGCGCGTCGGGCTCGACATCGGCAAGGTGTGGGTCGCGGACGACGGCGCCGCCGTGGC
GGTCTGGACCACGCCGGAGAGCGTCGAAGCGGGGGCGGTGTTCGCCGAGATCGGCCCGCGCATGGCCGAG
TTGAGCGGTTCCCGGCTGGCCGCGCAGCAACAGATGGAAGGCCTCCTGGCGCCGCACCGGCCCAAGGAGC
CCGCGTGGTTCCTGGCCACCGTCGGCGTCTCGCCCGACCACCAGGGCAAGGGTCTGGGCAGCGCCGTCGT
GCTCCCCGGAGTGGAGGCGGCCGAGCGCGCCGGGGTGCCCGCCTTCCTGGAGACCTCCGCGCCCCGCAAC
CTCCCCTTCTACGAGCGGCTCGGCTTCACCGTCACCGCCGACGTCGAGGTGCCCGAAGGACCGCGCACCT
GGTGCATGACCCGCAAGCCCGGTGCCAGTTAACGAATTCTAGATCTTGAGACAAATGGCAGTATTCATCC
ACAATTTTAAAAGAAAAGGGGGGATTGGGGGGTACAGTGCAGGGGAAAGAATAGTAGACATAATAGCAAC
AGACATACAAACTAAAGAATTACAAAAACAAATTACAAAAATTCAAAATTTTCGGGTTTATTACAGGGAC
AGCAGAGATCCACTTTGGCGCCGGCTCGAGGCCTGCAGGTGCAAAGATGGATAAAGTTTTAAACAGAGAG
GAATCTTTGCAGCTAATGGACCTTCTAGGTCTTGAAAGGAGTGGGAATTGGCTCCGGTGCCCGTCAGTGG
GCAGAGCGCACATCGCCCACAGTCCCCGAGAAGTTGGGGGGAGGGGTCGGCAATTGAACCGGTGCCTAGA
GAAGGTGGCGCGGGGTAAACTGGGAAAGTGATGTCGTGTACTGGCTCCGCCTTTTTCCCGAGGGTGGGGG
AGAACCGTATATAAGTGCAGTAGTCGCCGTGAACGTTCTTTTTCGCAACGGGTTTGCCGCCAGAACACAG
GTAAGTGCCGTGTGTGGTTCCCGCGGGCCTGGCCTCTTTACGGGTTATGGCCCTTGCGTGCCTTGAATTA
CTTCCACCTGGCTGCAGTACGTGATTCTTGATCCCGAGCTTCGGGTTGGAAGTGGGTGGGAGAGTTCGAG
GCCTTGCGCTTAAGGAGCCCCTTCGCCTCGTGCTTGAGTTGAGGCCTGGCCTGGGCGCTGGGGCCGCCGC
GTGCGAATCTGGTGGCACCTTCGCGCCTGTCTCGCTGCTTTCGATAAGTCTCTAGCCATTTAAAATTTTT
GATGACCTGCTGCGACGCTTTTTTTCTGGCAAGATAGTCTTGTAAATGCGGGCCAAGATCTGCACACTGG
TATTTCGGTTTTTGGGGCCGCGGGCGGCGACGGGGCCCGTGCGTCCCAGCGCACATGTTCGGCGAGGCGG
GGCCTGCGAGCGCGGCCACCGAGAATCGGACGGGGGTAGTCTCAAGCTGGCCGGCCTGCTCTGGTGCCTG
GCCTCGCGCCGCCGTGTATCGCCCCGCCCTGGGCGGCAAGGCTGGCCCGGTCGGCACCAGTTGCGTGAGC
GGAAAGATGGCCGCTTCCCGGCCCTGCTGCAGGGAGCTCAAAATGGAGGACGCGGCGCTCGGGAGAGCGG
GCGGGTGAGTCACCCACACAAAGGAAAAGGGCCTTTCCGTCCTCAGCCGTCGCTTCATGTGACTCCACGG
AGTACCGGGCGCCGTCCAGGCACCTCGATTAGTTCTCGAGCTTTTGGAGTACGTCGTCTTTAGGTTGGGG
GGAGGGGTTTTATGCGATGGAGTTTCCCCACACTGAGTGGGTGGAGACTGAAGTTAGGCCAGCTTGGCAC
TTGATGTAATTCTCCTTGGAATTTGCCCTTTTTGAGTTTGGATCTTGGTTCATTCTCAAGCCTCAGACAG
TGGTTCAAAGTTTTTTTCTTCCATTTCAGGTGTCGTGAGGCTAGCACCGCCACCATGCTTCCACGGCCCA
AAGCCCCTGCCTCCCCCAGACGCCCCCAGACCCCAACCCCGAGTGAGCAGGACGCAGACCCTGGGCCAGC
AAGCCCCAGGGACACCGAAGCCCAGCGTCTGCGCTTCCGGCAGTTCCAGTACCACGTGGCGAGCGGGCCG
CACCTCGCGCTGGGCCAGCTCTGGACGCTGTGCCGCCAGTGGCTGAGGCCCGAGGCGCGCTCCAAGGAGC
AGATGCTGGAGCTGCTGGTGCTGGAGCAGTTCCTGGGCGCGCTGCCCAGCAAGATGCGGACCTGGGTGCA
GTCACAGGGCCCCCGAAGCTGCAGGGAGGCCGCCAGCCTGGTGGAGGACCTCACACAGATGTGCCAGCAG
GAAGTTCTGGTATCTCTGGACTCGGTCGAACCCCAGGACTGGAGTTTCGGTGAGGAGGAAGATGGGAAGA
GTCCAAGGTCCCAGAAAGAACCATCGCAGGCGTCTGAGCTGATTCTGGATGCAGTGGCAGCAGCCCCAGC
ACTCCCCGAGGAAAGTGAGTGGCTGGAGACTACCCAGCTCCAGCAGAGTCTGCACACCAGGGCGGAGGCC
GAAGCGCCCCGCGCCCCTGGCTTGCTGGGGTCCCGGGCCCGCTTGCCTCTGAAGCCGAGTATCTGGGACG
AGCCTGAGGACCTTCTCGCAGGGCCCTCCTCAGACCTGCGGGCAGAAGGGACTGTGATCTCGAGCCCCAA
GGGTCCAAGTGCTCAGAGAATCAGTCCCCGAAGGAGAAACAGGAACACTGACCAGAGCGGCCGCCACCAG
CCATCCCTCAAGCACACCAAAGGTGGTACCCAAGAGGCTGTTGCAGGCATCTCGGTAGTGCCGCGTGGGC
CCCGAGGTGGGCGGCCCTTCCAGTGTGCCGACTGTGGGATGGTCTTCACCTGGGTCACCCACTTCATCGA
GCACCAGAAGACCCATCGCGAGGAAGGGCCCTTTCCGTGCCCCGAGTGTGGCAAGGTCTTCCTGCACAAC
TCCGTCCTCACTGAGCATGGCAAGATCCACCTGCTGGAGCCACCGAGGAAGAAAGCCCCCCGGAGCAAGG
GCCCCCGGGAGTCCGTCCCACCCAGGGATGGAGCCCAGGGCCCAGTGGCCCCTCGCAGCCCCAAAAGACC
CTTCCAGTGTAGCGTCTGCGGGAAGGCCTTCCCCTGGATGGTCCACCTCATTGACCACCAGAAGCTCCAC
ACGGCCCACGGCCACATGTAGTAATGAACTAGTCCGTAACTTGAAAGTATTTCGATTTCTTGGCTTTATA
TATCTTGTGGAAAGGACGAAGAGCTGCAGCTGGTTTGTGTCACACGCGTTAAGTCGACAATCAACCTCTG
GATTACAAAATTTGTGAAAGATTGACTGGTATTCTTAACTATGTTGCTCCTTTTACGCTATGTGGATACG
CTGCTTTAATGCCTTTGTATCATGCTATTGCTTCCCGTATGGCTTTCATTTTCTCCTCCTTGTATAAATC
CTGGTTGCTGTCTCTTTATGAGGAGTTGTGGCCCGTTGTCAGGCAACGTGGCGTGGTGTGCACTGTGTTT
GCTGACGCAACCCCCACTGGTTGGGGCATTGCCACCACCTGTCAGCTCCTTTCCGGGACTTTCGCTTTCC
CCCTCCCTATTGCCACGGCGGAACTCATCGCCGCCTGCCTTGCCCGCTGCTGGACAGGGGCTCGGCTGTT
GGGCACTGACAATTCCGTGGTGTTGTCGGGGAAATCATCGTCCTTTCCTTGGCTGCTCGCCTGTGTTGCC
ACCTGGATTCTGCGCGGGACGTCCTTCTGCTACGTCCCTTCGGCCCTCAATCCAGCGGACCTTCCTTCCC
GCGGCCTGCTGCCGGCTCTGCGGCCTCTTCCGCGTCTTCGCCTTCGCCCTCAGACGAGTCGGATCTCCCT
TTGGGCCGCCTCCCCGCGTCGACTTTAAGACCAATGACTTACAAGGCAGCTGTAGATCTTAGCCACTTTT
TAAAAGAAAAGGGGGGACTGGAAGGGCTAATTCACTCCCAACGAAGACAAGATCTGCTTTTTGCTTGTAC
TGGGTCTCTCTGGTTAGACCAGATCTGAGCCTGGGAGCTCTCTGGCTAACTAGGGAACCCACTGCTTAAG
CCTCAATAAAGCTTGCCTTGAGTGCTTCAAGTAGTGTGTGCCCGTCTGTTGTGTGACTCTGGTAACTAGA
GATCCCTCAGACCCTTTTAGTCAGTGTGGAAAATCTCTAGCAGTACGTATAGTAGTTCATGTCATCTTAT
TATTCAGTATTTATAACTTGCAAAGAAATGAATATCAGAGAGTGAGAGGAACTTGTTTATTGCAGCTTAT
AATGGTTACAAATAAAGCAATAGCATCACAAATTTCACAAATAAAGCATTTTTTTCACTGCATTCTAGTT
GTGGTTTGTCCAAACTCATCAATGTATCTTATCATGTCTGGCTCTAGCTATCCCGCCCCTAACTCCGCCC
ATCCCGCCCCTAACTCCGCCCAGTTCCGCCCATTCTCCGCCCCATGGCTGACTAATTTTTTTTATTTATG
CAGAGGCCGAGGCCGCCTCGGCCTCTGAGCTATTCCAGAAGTAGTGAGGAGGCTTTTTTGGAGGCCTAGG
GACGTACCCAATTCGCCCTATAGTGAGTCGTATTACGCGCGCTCACTGGCCGTCGTTTTACAACGTCGTG
ACTGGGAAAACCCTGGCGTTACCCAACTTAATCGCCTTGCAGCACATCCCCCTTTCGCCAGCTGGCGTAA
TAGCGAAGAGGCCCGCACCGATCGCCCTTCCCAACAGTTGCGCAGCCTGAATGGCGAATGGG
[124 nt withheld, positions 6923-7046]
C
[91 nt withheld, positions 7048-7138]
A
[49 nt withheld, positions 7140-7188]
CCTTTGACGTTGGAGTCCACGTTCTTT
[37 nt withheld, positions 7216-7252]
ACCCTATCTCGGTCTATTCTTTTGATTTATAAGGGATTTTGCCGATTTCGGCCTATTGGTTAAAAAATGA
GCTGATTTAACAAAAATTTAACGCGAATTTTAACAAAATATTAACGCTTACAATTTAGGTGGCACTTTTC
GGGGAAATGTGCGCGGAACCCCTATTTGTTTATTTTTCTAAATACATTCAAATATGTATCCGCTCATGAG
ACAATAACCCTGATAAATGCTTCAATAATATTGAAAAAGGAAGAGTATGAGTATTCAACATTTCCGTGTC
GCCCTTATTCCCTTTTTTGCGGCATTTTGCCTTCCTGTTTTTGCTCACCCAGAAACGCTGGTGAAAGTAA
AAGATGCTGAAGATCAGTTGGGTGCACGAGTGGGTTACATCGAACTGGATCTCAACAGCGGTAAGATCCT
TGAGAGTTTTCGCCCCGAAGAACGTTTTCCAATGATGAGCACTTTTAAAGTTCTGCTATGTGGCGCGGTA
TTATCCCGTATTGACGCCGGGCAAGAGCAACTCGGTCGCCGCATACACTATTCTCAGAATGACTTGGTTG
AGTACTCACCAGTCACAGAAAAGCATCTTACGGATGGCATGACAGTAAGAGAATTATGCAGTGCTGCCAT
AACCATGAGTGATAACACTGCGGCCAACTTACTTCTGACAACGATCGGAGGACCGAAGGAGCTAACCGCT
TTTTTGCACAACATGGGGGATCATGTAACTCGCCTTGATCGTTGGGAACCGGAGCTGAATGAAGCCATAC
CAAACGACGAGCGTGACACCACGATGCCTGTAGCAATGGCAACAACGTTGCGCAAACTATTAACTGGCGA
ACTACTTACTCTAGCTTCCCGGCAACAATTAATAGACTGGATGGAGGCGGATAAAGTTGCAGGACCACTT
CTGCGCTCGGCCCTTCCGGCTGGCTGGTTTATTGCTGATAAATCTGGAGCCGGTGAGCGTGGGTCTCGCG
GTATCATTGCAGCACTGGGGCCAGATGGTAAGCCCTCCCGTATCGTAGTTATCTACACGACGGGGAGTCA
GGCAACTATGGATGAACGAAATAGACAGATCGCTGAGATAGGTGCCTCACTGATTAAGCATTGGTAACTG
TCAGACCAAGTTTACTCATATATACTTTAGATTGATTTAAAACTTCATTTTTAATTTAAAAGGATCTAGG
TGAAGATCCTTTTTGATAATCTCATGACCAAAATCCCTTAACGTGAGTTTTCGTTCCACTGAGCGTCAGA
CCCCGTAGAAAAGATCAAAGGATCTTCTTGAGATCCTTTTTTTCTGCGCGTAATCTGCTGCTTGCAAACA
AAAAAACCACCGCTACCAGCGGTGGTTTGTTTGCCGGATCAAGAGCTACCAACTCTTTTTCCGAAGGTAA
CTGGCTTCAGCAGAGCGCAGATACCAAATACTGTTCTTCTAGTGTAGCCGTAGTTAGGCCACCACTTCAA
GAACTCTGTAGCACCGCCTACATACCTCGCTCTGCTAATCCTGTTACCAGTGGCTGCTGCCAGTGGCGAT
AAGTCGTGTCTTACCGGGTTGGACTCAAGACGATAGTTACCGGATAAGGCGCAGCGGTCGGGCTGAACGG
GGGGTTCGTGCACACAGCCCAGCTTGGAGCGAACGACCTACACCGAACTGAGATACCTACAGCGTGAGCT
ATGAGAAAGCGCCACGCTTCCCGAAGGGAGAAAGGCGGACAGGTATCCGGTAAGCGGCAGGGTCGGAACA
GGAGAGCGCACGAGGGAGCTTCCAGGGGGAAACGCCTGGTATCTTTATAGTCCTGTCGGGTTTCGCCACC
TCTGACTTGAGCGTCGATTTTTGTGATGCTCGTCAGGGGGGCGGAGCCTATGGAAAAACGCCAGCAACGC
GGCCTTTTTACGGTTCCTGGCCTTTTGCTGGCCTTTTGCTCACATGTTCTTTCCTGCGTTATCCCCTGAT
TCTGTGGATAACCGTATTACCGCCTTTGAGTGAGCTGATACCGCTCGCCGCAGCCGAACGACCGAGCGCA
GCGAGTCAGTGAGCGAGGAAGCGGAAGAGCGCCCAATACGCAAACCGCCTCTCCCCGCGCGTTGGCCGAT
TCATTAATGCAGCTGGCACGACAGGTTTCCCGACTGGAAAGCGGGCAGTGAGCGCAACGCAATTAATGTG
AGTTAGCTCACTCATTAGGCACCCCAGGCTTTACACTTTATGCTTCCGGCTCGTATGTTGTGTGGAATTG
TGAGCGGATAACAATTTCACACAGGAAACAGCTATGACCATGATTACGCCAAGCGCGCAATTAACCCTCA
CTAAAGGGAACAAAAGCTGGAGCTGCAAGC
Features (pLannotate 1.2.2; 31 found; start..end, strand, type, name):
      5..231     +  promoter       RSV promoter: Rous sarcoma virus enhancer/promoter
    232..412     +  LTR            5' LTR (truncated): truncated 5' long terminal repeat (LTR) from HIV-1
    459..584     +  misc_feature   HIV-1 Ψ: packaging signal of human immunodeficiency virus type 1
    568..931     +  CDS            HIV-1 gag (fragment): gag protein from human immunodeficiency virus 1; gag
   1077..1310    +  misc_feature   RRE: The Rev response element (RRE) of HIV-1 allows for Rev-dependent mRNA export from the nucleus to the cytoplasm.
   1687..1713    +  CDS            Rev (fragment): human immunodeficiency virus 1 (HIV-1) Rev protein; rev; enhances nuclear export of unspliced and incompletely spliced viral mRNAs
   1720..1743    +  promoter       SV40 promoter (fragment): SV40 early promoter
   1744..1815    +  promoter       SV40 promoter (fragment): SV40 enhancer and early promoter
   1839..1974    +  rep_origin     SV40 ori: SV40 origin of replication
   2020..2616    +  CDS            PuroR (fragment): puromycin N-acetyltransferase; pac from Streptomyces; confers resistance to puromycin
   2665..2782    +  misc_feature   cPPT/CTS: central polypurine tract and central termination sequence of HIV-1
   2847..2913    +  CDS            small t antigen (fragment): SV40 (simian virus 40) small t antigen
   2920..4098    +  promoter       EF-1α promoter: strong constitutive promoter for human elongation factor EF-1α
   4115..5338    +  CDS            ZSCAN1: ZSCA1_HUMAN - Experimental evidence at protein level: Swiss-Prot protein existence level 1. May be involved in transcriptional regulation. From Homo sapiens (Human).
   5354..5407    +  promoter       U6 promoter (fragment): RNA polymerase III promoter for human U6 snRNA
   5449..6037    +  misc_feature   WPRE: woodchuck hepatitis virus posttranscriptional regulatory element
   6088..6107    +  misc_feature   cPPT/CTS (fragment): central polypurine tract and central termination sequence of HIV-1
   6109..6342    +  LTR            3' LTR (ΔU3): self-inactivating 3' long terminal repeat (LTR) from HIV-1
   6420..6541    +  polyA_signal   SV40 poly(A) signal: SV40 polyadenylation signal
   6581..6716    +  rep_origin     SV40 ori: SV40 origin of replication
   6737..6755    -  promoter       T7 promoter: promoter for bacteriophage T7 RNA polymerase
   6763..6918    +  CDS            lacZα (fragment): LacZα fragment of β-galactosidase; lacZ fragment
   6923..7351    +  rep_origin     f1 ori (sequence partly withheld): f1 bacteriophage origin of replication; arrow indicates direction of (+) strand synthesis
   7404..7508    +  promoter       AmpR promoter: bla
   7509..8369    +  CDS            AmpR: β-lactamase; bla; confers resistance to ampicillin, carbenicillin, and related antibiotics
   8540..9128    +  rep_origin     ori: high-copy-number ColE1/pMB1/pBR322/pUC origin of replication
   9311..9403    +  CDS            lacI (fragment): lac repressor; lacI; The lac repressor binds to the lac operator to inhibit transcription in E. coli. This inhibition can be relieved by adding lactose or isopropyl-β-D-thiogalactopyranoside (IPTG).
   9416..9437    +  protein_bind   CAP binding site: CAP binding activates transcription in the presence of cAMP. E. coli catabolite activator protein
   9452..9482    +  promoter       lac promoter: promoter for the E. coli lac operon
   9490..9506    +  protein_bind   lac operator: The lac repressor binds to the lac operator to inhibit transcription in E. coli. This inhibition can be relieved by adding lactose or isopropyl-β-D-thiogalactopyranoside (IPTG). lac repressor encoded by lacI
   9551..9569    +  promoter       T3 promoter: promoter for bacteriophage T3 RNA polymerase
