[The description below was written by a language model from this plasmid's Addgene catalogue record and pLannotate feature annotations shown in this document.]
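Description:
TFORF0491 is a third-generation-style, self-inactivating lentiviral expression plasmid built on the pLX_TRC317 backbone for overexpressing the human transcription factor ZSCAN1 (also known as MZF-1 or ZNF915) in mammalian cells. It is propagated in E. coli through a high-copy ColE1/pUC-type origin with ampicillin selection (AmpR under its own bla promoter). The backbone also carries an f1 origin and remnants of a lac/lacZα cloning region flanked by T3 and T7 promoters. Because the lentiviral repeats can recombine, the depositor advises screening several colonies.

The viral cassette begins with an RSV promoter fused to a truncated HIV-1 5' LTR, which drives genomic RNA production in packaging cells. This is followed by the Ψ packaging signal with a gag fragment, and then the Rev response element for Rev-dependent nuclear export. Inside the transfer region, an SV40 early promoter/origin drives puromycin N-acetyltransferase for selection of transduced cells. A cPPT/CTS element, which aids nuclear import of the viral genome, lies downstream of it. The EF-1α promoter then drives constitutive expression of the synthesized ZSCAN1 ORF. Next come a WPRE to enhance transcript stability and expression, the ΔU3 3' LTR, and an SV40 polyadenylation signal.

The catalogue entry states that each construct in this collection carries a unique 24-bp barcode. The feature table does not annotate it explicitly, though a short U6-promoter-like fragment lies between the ORF and the WPRE. The barcode lets individual transcription factors be identified by sequencing in pooled overexpression screens, and this plasmid belongs to a barcoded transcription factor ORF library used to study directed differentiation.
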