Addgene plasmid #141623: TFORF0491
Purpose: Lentiviral vector for overexpressing the ZSCAN1 transcription factor ORF with a unique 24-bp barcode. Barcodes facilitate identification of transcription factors in pooled screens.
Depositing lab: Feng Zhang. Depositing organization: Broad Institute. Publication: A transcription factor atlas of directed differentiation. Joung J, Ma S, Tay T, Geiger-Schuller KR, Kirchgatterer PC, Verdine VK, Guo B, Arias-Garcia MA, Allen WE, Singh A, Kuksenko O, Abudayyeh OO, Gootenberg JS, Fu Z, Macrae RK, Buenrostro JD, Regev A, Zhang F. Cell. 2023 Jan 5;186(1):209-229.e26. doi: 10.1016/j.cell.2022.11.026. PubMed 36608654.
Backbone
  Vector backbone: pLX_TRC317
  Backbone manufacturer: Broad Institute Genetic Perturbation Platform
  Backbone size w/o insert (bp): 8264
  Vector type: Mammalian Expression, Lentiviral
  Selectable markers: Puromycin
Growth in bacteria
  Bacterial resistance: Ampicillin, 100 μg/mL
  Growth temperature: 37°C
  Growth strain: NEB Stable
  Copy number: High Copy
Gene/Insert
  Gene/Insert name: ZSCAN1
  Species: H. sapiens (human)
  Insert size (bp): 1328
  Entrez Gene: ZSCAN1 (a.k.a. MZF-1, ZNF915)
  Promoter: EF1a
  Cloning method: Unknown
  Sequencing primers: 5′ GGGTGGAGACTGAAGTTAGGCCAG; 3′ CACATAGCGTAAAAGGAGCAACATAG
Terms and licenses: Academic/Nonprofit Terms; Industry Terms: Not Available to Industry
Depositor comments: NM_182572,ENST00000282326 . The transcription factor ORF portion of this plasmid was synthesized by Genewiz. Please test multiple small colonies in case of plasmid recombination. To make this collection available in a timely manner, a portion of this collection was not fully sequenced by Addgene. If an Addgene verified full plasmid sequence is not available, please contact us prior to placing an order to request the full sequence.
How to cite: TFORF0491 was a gift from Feng Zhang (Addgene plasmid # 141623 ; http://n2t.net/addgene:141623 ; RRID:Addgene_141623)
