>Addgene plasmid #141623 | TFORF0491 | depositor partial sequence | sequence record 277006 | Insert
ACCGCCACCATGCTTCCACGGCCCAAAGCCCCTGCCTCCCCCAGACGCCCCCAGACCCCAACCCCGAGTG
AGCAGGACGCAGACCCTGGGCCAGCAAGCCCCAGGGACACCGAAGCCCAGCGTCTGCGCTTCCGGCAGTT
CCAGTACCACGTGGCGAGCGGGCCGCACCTCGCGCTGGGCCAGCTCTGGACGCTGTGCCGCCAGTGGCTG
AGGCCCGAGGCGCGCTCCAAGGAGCAGATGCTGGAGCTGCTGGTGCTGGAGCAGTTCCTGGGCGCGCTGC
CCAGCAAGATGCGGACCTGGGTGCAGTCACAGGGCCCCCGAAGCTGCAGGGAGGCCGCCAGCCTGGTGGA
GGACCTCACACAGATGTGCCAGCAGGAAGTTCTGGTATCTCTGGACTCGGTCGAACCCCAGGACTGGAGT
TTCGGTGAGGAGGAAGATGGGAAGAGTCCAAGGTCCCAGAAAGAACCATCGCAGGCGTCTGAGCTGATTC
TGGATGCAGTGGCAGCAGCCCCAGCACTCCCCGAGGAAAGTGAGTGGCTGGAGACTACCCAGCTCCAGCA
GAGTCTGCACACCAGGGCGGAGGCCGAAGCGCCCCGCGCCCCTGGCTTGCTGGGGTCCCGGGCCCGCTTG
CCTCTGAAGCCGAGTATCTGGGACGAGCCTGAGGACCTTCTCGCAGGGCCCTCCTCAGACCTGCGGGCAG
AAGGGACTGTGATCTCGAGCCCCAAGGGTCCAAGTGCTCAGAGAATCAGTCCCCGAAGGAGAAACAGGAA
CACTGACCAGAGCGGCCGCCACCAGCCATCCCTCAAGCACACCAAAGGTGGTACCCAAGAGGCTGTTGCA
GGCATCTCGGTAGTGCCGCGTGGGCCCCGAGGTGGGCGGCCCTTCCAGTGTGCCGACTGTGGGATGGTCT
TCACCTGGGTCACCCACTTCATCGAGCACCAGAAGACCCATCGCGAGGAAGGGCCCTTTCCGTGCCCCGA
GTGTGGCAAGGTCTTCCTGCACAACTCCGTCCTCACTGAGCATGGCAAGATCCACCTGCTGGAGCCACCG
AGGAAGAAAGCCCCCCGGAGCAAGGGCCCCCGGGAGTCCGTCCCACCCAGGGATGGAGCCCAGGGCCCAG
TGGCCCCTCGCAGCCCCAAAAGACCCTTCCAGTGTAGCGTCTGCGGGAAGGCCTTCCCCTGGATGGTCCA
CCTCATTGACCACCAGAAGCTCCACACGGCCCACGGCCACATGTAGTAATGAACTAGTCCGTAACTTGAA
AGTATTTCGATTTCTTGGCTTTATATATCTTGTGGAAAGGACGAAGAGCTGCAGCTGGTTTGTGTCAC
