>Addgene plasmid #141623 | TFORF0491 | depositor partial sequence | sequence record 277007 | Barcode
AGAGCTGCAGCTGGTTTGTGTCAC
